Addgene plasmid #200529: pMC-ME T2A-mCherry-P2A-NTRv2-pA ORF-1
Purpose: mini circle middle entry plasmid for T2A- mCherry- P2A- ntr version 2- pA (ORF 1) with flanking BsaI cut sites
Depositing lab: Junsu Kang. Depositing organization: University of Wisconsin, Madison. Publication: Advancing knock-in approaches for robust genome editing in zebrafish. Rodriguez-Parks A, Beezley EG, Manna S, Silaban I, Almutawa SI, Cao S, Ahmed H, Guyer M, Baker S, Richards MP, Kang J. Biol Open. 2026 Feb 2:bio.062472. doi: 10.1242/bio.062472. PubMed 41630603.
Backbone
  Vector backbone: pU6a:sgRNA#3
  Backbone manufacturer: Addgene #64247
  Total vector size (bp): 4154
  Vector type: Mini-Golden
Growth in bacteria
  Bacterial resistance: Spectinomycin, 50 μg/mL
  Growth temperature: 37°C
  Growth strain: DH5alpha
  Copy number: Unknown
Gene/Insert
  Gene/Insert name: mCherry, NTRv2
Terms and licenses: Academic/Nonprofit Terms; Industry Terms: Not Available to Industry
How to cite: pMC-ME T2A-mCherry-P2A-NTRv2-pA ORF-1 was a gift from Junsu Kang (Addgene plasmid # 200529 ; http://n2t.net/addgene:200529 ; RRID:Addgene_200529)
