[The description below was written by a language model from this plasmid's Addgene catalogue record and pLannotate feature annotations shown in this document.]
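Description:
pMC-ME T2A-mCherry-P2A-NTRv2-pA ORF-1 is a small "middle entry" module for a Golden Gate–style (Mini-Golden) assembly system, built on the pU6a:sgRNA#3 backbone and intended for constructing minicircle donor DNA for knock-in genome editing in zebrafish. It is propagated in E. coli from a high-copy ColE1/pUC-type origin and selected with spectinomycin through the aadA (SmR) aminoglycoside adenylyltransferase gene. The annotation also detects backbone remnants with no evident functional role here: fragments of a class 1 integron Pc promoter, a gentamicin resistance gene, lacI and lacZα, plus rrnB T1 and T2 terminators. The catalogue lists a size of 4154 bp, while the sequenced record is 4,199 nt.

The payload is a promoterless cassette flanked, according to the record, by BsaI sites, which allow the type IIS enzyme to release it for ordered ligation with other modules. It consists of a T2A peptide, the monomeric red fluorescent protein mCherry, a P2A peptide, NTRv2 (a nitroreductase, annotated by similarity to Salmonella nfsB) and an SV40 polyadenylation signal. The 2A elements and BsaI sites are named in the catalogue entry but are not called in the feature table. The polyadenylation signal is annotated on the reverse strand, along with a T7 promoter fragment. No promoter drives the cassette, which fits a knock-in design in which the leading T2A joins the reporter in frame to an endogenous coding sequence. "ORF-1" most likely denotes one of several reading-frame versions, though the record does not define it. Ribosomal skipping at the 2A sites would then yield separate host protein, mCherry for visualising expressing cells, and nitroreductase, which is generally used for prodrug-induced ablation of those cells.
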