Features (pLannotate 1.2.2; 12 found; start..end, strand, type, name):
    116..820     +  CDS            mCherry: mCherry is a basic (constitutively fluorescent) red fluorescent protein published in 2004, derived from Discosoma sp.. It is reported to be a very rapidly-maturing monomer with low acid sensitivity.
    887..1537    +  CDS            nfsB: NFSB_SALTY - Also known as nfnB From Salmonella typhimurium (strain LT2 / SGSC1412 / ATCC 700720).
   1554..1571    -  promoter       T7 promoter (fragment): promoter for bacteriophage T7 RNA polymerase
   1576..1710    -  polyA_signal   SV40 poly(A) signal: SV40 polyadenylation signal
   1885..1908    +  promoter       Pc promoter (fragment): intI1 (promoter lies within the coding sequence); class 1 integron promoter
   2084..2140    +  CDS            GmR (fragment): gentamycin acetyltransferase; aacC1; confers resistance to gentamycin
   2147..2938    +  CDS            SmR: aminoglycoside adenylyltransferase (Murphy, 1985); aadA; confers resistance to spectinomycin and streptomycin
   3031..3619    +  rep_origin     ori: high-copy-number ColE1/pMB1/pBR322/pUC origin of replication
   3802..3894    +  CDS            lacI (fragment): lac repressor; lacI; The lac repressor binds to the lac operator to inhibit transcription in E. coli. This inhibition can be relieved by adding lactose or isopropyl-β-D-thiogalactopyranoside (IPTG).
   3949..3976    -  terminator     rrnB T2 terminator: transcription terminator T2 from the E. coli rrnB gene
   4108..4151    +  terminator     rrnB T1 terminator: Escherichia coli rrnB; transcription terminator T1 from the E. coli rrnB gene
   4198..35      -  CDS            lacZα (fragment) (across the origin): LacZα fragment of β-galactosidase; lacZ fragment
>Addgene plasmid #200529 | pMC-ME T2A-mCherry-P2A-NTRv2-pA ORF-1 | addgene full sequence | sequence record 394263 | Addgene NGS Result
TTTCCCAGTCACGACGTTGTAAAACGACGGCCAGTCTTAAGCTCGGGCCCGGTCTCTAGTCGAGGGCAGA
GGCAGTCTGCTGACATGCGGTGACGTGGAAGAGAATCCCGGCCCTGTGAGCAAGGGCGAGGAGGACAACA
TGGCCATCATCAAGGAGTTCATGCGCTTCAAGGTGCACATGGAGGGCTCCGTGAACGGCCACGAGTTCGA
GATCGAGGGCGAGGGCGAGGGCCGCCCCTACGAGGGCACCCAGACCGCCAAGCTGAAGGTGACCAAGGGC
GGCCCCCTGCCCTTCGCCTGGGACATCCTGTCCCCTCAGTTCATGTACGGCTCCAAGGCCTACGTGAAGC
ACCCCGCCGACATCCCCGACTACTTGAAGCTGTCCTTCCCCGAGGGCTTCAAGTGGGAGCGCGTGATGAA
CTTCGAGGACGGCGGCGTGGTGACCGTGACCCAGGACTCCTCCCTGCAGGACGGCGAGTTCATCTACAAG
GTGAAGCTGCGCGGCACCAACTTCCCCTCCGACGGCCCCGTAATGCAGAAGAAGACCATGGGCTGGGAGG
CCTCCTCCGAGCGGATGTACCCCGAGGACGGCGCCCTGAAGGGCGAGATCAAGCAGAGGCTGAAGCTGAA
GGACGGCGGCCACTACGACGCCGAGGTCAAGACCACCTACAAGGCCAAGAAGCCCGTGCAGCTGCCCGGC
GCCTACAACGTCAACATCAAGCTGGACATCACCTCCCACAACGAGGACTACACCATCGTGGAACAGTACG
AGCGCGCCGAGGGCCGCCACTCCACCGGCGGCATGGACGAGCTGTACAAGGGAAGCGGAGCTACTAACTT
CAGCCTGCTGAAGCAGGCTGGAGACGTGGAGGAGAACCCCGGGCCTATGACTATTGTTCAAGCTGCCCAA
TCCCGCTACTCCACCAAAGCCTTTGATGCTTCGCGCAAATTGCCTGAAGAGAAAGTCGCGGCAGTGAAAG
AGTTAATCCGCATGAGTGCGTCCAGTGTCAACTCGCAACCTTGGCATTTTATTGTCGCGAGCAGTGAAGA
GGGAAAAGCGCGCATCGCCAAAGCAACACAAGGTGGTTTTGCTGCTAATGAGCGCAAGATTTTGGATGCT
TCTCACGTTGTGGTGTTCTGCGCCAAAACGGCGATTGATGAAGCGTACCTACTCGACCTTTTGGAAAGCG
AAGACAAAGATGGCCGCTACGCCGATGTCGAAGCAAAAAATGGCATGCACGCTGGTCGTTCATTTTTCGT
CAACATGCACCGCTTTGACTTGAAAGACGCGCATCACTGGATGGAAAAGCAAGTTTACCTCAATGTGGGG
ACGCTGCTATTGGGTGCTTCTGCGATGGAGATCGACGCGGTGCCAATTGAAGGCTTCGATGCCAAGGTGC
TTGATGAGGAGTTTGGTCTGCGTGAGAAGGGCTTTACCAGCGTGGTGATTGTGCCGCTGGGTTACCATAG
CGAAGACGATTTTAATGCTAAGCTGCCAAAATCACGTTGGTCAGCAGAGACTGTTTTTACCGAAATCTAA
CTCGAGTCTAGAACTATAGTGAGTCGTATTACGTAGATCCAGACATGATAAGATACATTGATGAGTTTGG
ACAAACCACAACTAGAATGCAGTGAAAAAAATGCTTTATTTGTGAAATTTGTGATGCTATTGCTTTATTT
GTAACCATTATAAGCTGCAATAAACAAGTTAACAACAACAATTGCATTCATTTTATGTTTCAGGTTCAGG
GGGAGGTGTGGGAGGTTTTTTAATTCCTCAAGAGACCTCTAGACCAGCCAGGACAGAAATGCCTCGACTT
CGCTGCTACCCAAGGTTGCCGGGTGACGCACACCGTGGAAACGGATGAAGGCACGAACCCAGTGGACATA
AGCCTGTTCGGTTCGTAAGCTGTAATGCAAGTAGCGTATGCGCTCACGCAACTGGTCCAGAACCTTGACC
GAACGCAGCGGTGGTAACGGCGCAGTGGCGGTTTTCATGGCTTGTTATGACTGTTTTTTTGGGGTACAGT
CTATGCCTCGGGCATCCAAGCAGCAAGCGCGTTACGCCGTGGGTCGATGTTTGATGTTATGGAGCAGCAA
CGATGTTACGCAGCAGGGCAGTCGCCCTAAAACAAAGTTAAACATTATGAGGGAAGCGGTGATCGCCGAA
GTATCGACTCAACTATCAGAGGTAGTTGGCGTCATCGAGCGCCATCTCGAACCGACGTTGCTGGCCGTAC
ATTTGTACGGCTCCGCAGTGGATGGCGGCCTGAAGCCACACAGTGATATTGATTTGCTGGTTACGGTGAC
CGTAAGGCTTGATGAAACAACGCGGCGAGCTTTGATCAACGACCTTTTGGAAACTTCGGCTTCCCCTGGA
GAGAGCGAGATTCTCCGCGCTGTAGAAGTCACCATTGTTGTGCACGACGACATCATTCCGTGGCGTTATC
CAGCTAAGCGCGAACTGCAATTTGGAGAATGGCAGCGCAATGACATTCTTGCAGGTATCTTCGAGCCAGC
CACGATCGACATTGATCTGGCTATCTTGCTGACAAAAGCAAGAGAACATAGCGTTGCCTTGGTAGGTCCA
GCGGCGGAGGAACTCTTTGATCCGGTTCCTGAACAGGATCTATTTGAGGCGCTAAATGAAACCTTAACGC
TATGGAACTCGCCGCCCGACTGGGCTGGCGATGAGCGAAATGTAGTGCTTACGTTGTCCCGCATTTGGTA
CAGCGCAGTAACCGGCAAAATCGCGCCGAAGGATGTCGCTGCCGACTGGGCAATGGAGCGCCTGCCGGCC
CAGTATCAGCCCGTCATACTTGAAGCTAGACAGGCTTATCTTGGACAAGAAGAAGATCGCTTGGCCTCGC
GCGCAGATCAGTTGGAAGAATTTGTCCACTACGTGAAAGGCGAGATCACCAAGGTAGTCGGCAAATAACC
CTCGAGCCACCCATGACCAAAATCCCTTAACGTGAGTTACGCGTCGTTCCACTGAGCGTCAGACCCCGTA
GAAAAGATCAAAGGATCTTCTTGAGATCCTTTTTTTCTGCGCGTAATCTGCTGCTTGCAAACAAAAAAAC
CACCGCTACCAGCGGTGGTTTGTTTGCCGGATCAAGAGCTACCAACTCTTTTTCCGAAGGTAACTGGCTT
CAGCAGAGCGCAGATACCAAATACTGTTCTTCTAGTGTAGCCGTAGTTAGGCCACCACTTCAAGAACTCT
GTAGCACCGCCTACATACCTCGCTCTGCTAATCCTGTTACCAGTGGCTGCTGCCAGTGGCGATAAGTCGT
GTCTTACCGGGTTGGACTCAAGACGATAGTTACCGGATAAGGCGCAGCGGTCGGGCTGAACGGGGGGTTC
GTGCACACAGCCCAGCTTGGAGCGAACGACCTACACCGAACTGAGATACCTACAGCGTGAGCTATGAGAA
AGCGCCACGCTTCCCGAAGGGAGAAAGGCGGACAGGTATCCGGTAAGCGGCAGGGTCGGAACAGGAGAGC
GCACGAGGGAGCTTCCAGGGGGAAACGCCTGGTATCTTTATAGTCCTGTCGGGTTTCGCCACCTCTGACT
TGAGCGTCGATTTTTGTGATGCTCGTCAGGGGGGCGGAGCCTATGGAAAAACGCCAGCAACGCGGCCTTT
TTACGGTTCCTGGCCTTTTGCTGGCCTTTTGCTCACATGTTCTTTCCTGCGTTATCCCCTGATTCTGTGG
ATAACCGTATTACCGCCTTTGAGTGAGCTGATACCGCTCGCCGCAGCCGAACGACCGAGCGCAGCGAGTC
AGTGAGCGAGGAAGCGGAAGAGCGCCCAATACGCAAACCGCCTCTCCCCGCGCGTTGGCCGATTCATTAA
TGCAGCTGGCACGACAGGTTTCCCGACTGGAAAGCGGGCAGTGAGCGCAACGCAATTAATACGCGTACCG
CTAGCCAGGAAGAGTTTGTAGAAACGCAAAAAGGCCATCCGTCAGGATGGCCTTCTGCTTAGTTTGATGC
CTGGCAGTTTATGGCGGGCGTCCTGCCCGCCACCCTCCGGGCCGTTGCTTCACAACGTTCAAATCCGCTC
CCGGCGGATTTGTCCTACTCAGGAGAGCGTTCACCGACAAACAACAGATAAAACGAAAGGCCCAGTCTTC
CGACTGAGCCTTTCGTTTTATTTGATGCCTGGCAGTTCCCTACTCTCGCGTTAACGCTAGCATGGATGT
